Addgene plasmid #146861: pAc5.1B-lambdaN-DmPABPC1-del91-164-V5His6_L
Purpose: Insect Expression of DmPABPC1_del91-164
Depositing lab: Elisa Izaurralde. Depositing organization: Max Planck Institute for Developmental Biology. Publication: Two PABPC1-binding sites in GW182 proteins promote miRNA-mediated gene silencing. Huntzinger E, Braun JE, Heimstädt S, Zekri L, Izaurralde E. EMBO J. 2010 Dec 15;29(24):4146-60. doi: 10.1038/emboj.2010.274 PubMed 21063388.
Backbone
  Vector backbone: Unknown
  Vector type: Insect Expression
Growth in bacteria
  Bacterial resistance: Ampicillin, 100 μg/mL
  Growth temperature: 37°C
  Growth strain: DH5alpha
  Copy number: Low Copy
Gene/Insert
  Gene/Insert name: DmPABPC1_del91-164
  Species: D. melanogaster (fly)
  Mutation: one non silent mutation G26S, and five silent mutations compared to the sequence given by NCBI: NM_166265.
  Entrez Gene: pAbp (a.k.a. Dmel_CG5119, BABP, BcDNA:LD24412, CG16803, CG5119, Dmel\CG5119, PABP, PABP55B, PABPC1, PAbp, Pabp, anon-EST:Posey247, anon-EST:Posey249, anon-EST:fe2E5, dPABP, duo, l(2)SH1908, l(2)SH2 1908, l(2)k10109, pAB, pABP, pABp, pabp)
  Cloning method: Unknown
Terms and licenses: Academic/Nonprofit Terms; Industry Terms: Not Available to Industry
Depositor comments: Plasmids from this collection were made available to the research community and donated after the lab closed. Please note that the sequence provided by the depositing laboratory may be theoretical/predicted or based on Sanger sequencing results. There may be discrepancies between sequencing results obtained by Addgene and the depositor sequence. If an Addgene verified sequence is not available, please contact before placing your order to request that our lab fully sequence the plasmid.
How to cite: pAc5.1B-lambdaN-DmPABPC1-del91-164-V5His6_L was a gift from Elisa Izaurralde (Addgene plasmid # 146861 ; http://n2t.net/addgene:146861 ; RRID:Addgene_146861)
