[The description below was written by a language model from this plasmid's Addgene catalogue record and pLannotate feature annotations shown in this document.]
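Description:
pAc5.1B-lambdaN-DmPABPC1-del91-164-V5His6_L is a 7.1 kb insect-cell expression plasmid. The catalogue lists the backbone as unknown, although the name points to the pAc5.1 family, which is consistent with the annotated parts. It is maintained in E. coli through a ColE1/pUC-type origin and selected with ampicillin via the β-lactamase gene and its own promoter. The record lists the plasmid as low copy, even though the origin annotation is of a high-copy type. A partial tetracycline-resistance fragment and a short SV40 large T antigen fragment are also annotated; these look like backbone remnants rather than functional elements. No marker for selection in insect cells is annotated.

Expression is driven by the constitutive Drosophila actin 5C (Ac5) promoter and terminated at an SV40 polyadenylation signal. The open reading frame begins with a short fragment of bacteriophage lambda N protein, the peptide that binds boxB RNA hairpins. This is followed by Drosophila melanogaster cytoplasmic poly(A)-binding protein (pAbp/PABPC1) with residues 91–164 deleted, then a C-terminal V5 epitope. The name also indicates a His6 tag, which is not separately annotated. The depositor notes one non-silent change (G26S) and five silent differences from the reference sequence.

The lambdaN fusion would suit tethering assays, in which the protein is recruited to a boxB-containing reporter mRNA co-expressed in cultured Drosophila cells, with the V5 tag allowing detection or immunoprecipitation. The associated study concerns PABPC1-binding sites in GW182 proteins and miRNA-mediated silencing, so this deletion mutant presumably served to map PABPC1 regions needed for those interactions, though the record does not state this. The depositor sequence may be theoretical rather than experimentally verified.
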