Features (pLannotate 1.2.2; 10 found; start..end, strand, type, name):
     56..2568    +  promoter       Ac5 promoter: Drosophila melanogaster actin 5C promoter
   2589..2654    +  CDS            N (fragment): REGN_LAMBD - Experimental evidence at protein level: Swiss-Prot protein existence level 1. Plays a role as a transcriptional antitermination factor that allows the virus to initiate its lytic phase. Activates expression of the delayed viral early genes by modifying host RNA polymerase (RNAP) into a form that is resistant to termination signals. This antitermination function requires the host NusA protein which serves to stabilize the interaction between antitermination protein N and host RNA polymerase. From Escherichia phage lambda (Bacteriophage lambda).
   2676..4355    +  CDS            pAbp (fragment): PABP_DROME - Experimental evidence at protein level: Swiss-Prot protein existence level 1. Binds the poly(A) tail of mRNA (PubMed:2125288). Since it interacts with the cap-associating translation initiation factor eIF4G, it is likely that it functions by linking Atx2 to the cap-binding complex (PubMed:28388438). Forms a complex with tyf and Atx2 which functions in adult circadian pacemaker neurons to sustain circadian rhythms likely by switching between activator and repressor modes of post-transcriptional regulation via interaction with Lsm12a or me31B, respectively (PubMed:28388438). The act
   4383..4424    +  CDS            V5 tag: epitope tag from simian virus 5
   4524..4658    -  polyA_signal   SV40 poly(A) signal: SV40 polyadenylation signal
   4681..4765    -  CDS            large T antigen (fragment): large T antigen from SV40 (simian virus 40)
   4766..5236    +  CDS            TcR (fragment): tetracycline efflux protein; tet; confers resistance to tetracycline
   5280..5868    -  rep_origin     ori: high-copy-number ColE1/pMB1/pBR322/pUC origin of replication
   6039..6899    -  CDS            AmpR: β-lactamase; bla; confers resistance to ampicillin, carbenicillin, and related antibiotics
   6900..7004    -  promoter       AmpR promoter: bla
>Addgene plasmid #146861 | pAc5.1B-lambdaN-DmPABPC1-del91-164-V5His6_L | depositor full sequence | sequence record 289308 | Full Sequence
CTTCAAGGAATTAATTCTATATTCTAAAAACACAAATGATACTTCTAAAAAAAATCATGAATGGCATCAA
CTCTGAATCAAATCTTTGCAGATGCACCTACTTCTCATTTCCACTGTCACATCATTTTTCCAGATCTCGC
TGCCTGTTATGTGGCCCACAAACCAAGACACGTTTTATGGCCATTAAAGCTGGCTGATCGTCGCCAAACA
CCAAATACATATCAATATGTACATTCGAGAAAGAAGCGATCAAAGAAGCGTCTTCGGGCGAGTAGGAGAA
TGCGGAGGAGAAGGAGAACGAGCTGATCTAGTATCTCTCCACAATCCAATGCCAACTGACCAACTGGCCA
TATTCGGAGCAATTTGAAGCCAATTTCCATCGCCTGGCGATCGCTCCATTCTTGGCTATATGTTTTTCAC
CGTTCCCGGGGCCATTTTCAAAGACTCGTCGGTAAGATAAGATTGTGTCACTCGCTGTCTCTCTTCATTT
GTCGAAGAATGCTGAGGAATTTCGCGATGACGTCGGCGAGTATTTTGAAGAATGAGAATAATTTGTATTT
ATACGAAAATCAGTTAGTGGAATTTTCTACAAAAACATGTTATCTATAGATAATTTTGTTGCAAAATATG
TTGACTATGACAAAGATTGTATGTATATACCTTTAATGTATTCTCATTTTCTTATGTATTTATAATGGCA
ATGATGATACTGATGATATTTTAAGATGATGCCAGACCACAGGCTGATTTCTGCGTCTTTTGCCGAACGC
AGTGCATGTGCGGTTGTTGTTTTTTGGAATAGTTTCAATTTTCGGACTGTCCGCTTTGATTTCAGTTTCT
TGGCTTATTCAAAAAGCAAAGTAAAGCCAAAAAAGCGAGATGGCAATACCAAATGCGGCAAAACGGTAGT
GGAAGGAAAGGGGTGCGGGGCAGCGGAAGGAAGGGTGGGGCGGGGCGTGGCGGGGTCTGTGGCTGGGCGC
GACGTCACCGACGTTGGAGCCACTCCTTTGACCATGTGTGCGTGTGTGTATTATTCGTGTCTCGCCACTC
GCCGGTTGTTTTTTTCTTTTTATCTCGCTCTCTCTAGCGCCATCTCGTACGCATGCTCAACGCACCGCAT
GTTGCCGTGTCCTTTATGCGTCATTTTGGCTCGAAATAGGCAATTATTTAAACAAAGATTAGTCAACGAA
AACGCTAAAATAAATAAGTCTACAATATGGTTACTTATTGCCATGTGTGTGCAGCCAACGATAGCAACAA
AAGCAACAACACAGTGGCTTTCCCTCTTTCACTTTTTGTTTGCAAGCGCGTGCGAGCAAGACGGCACGAC
CGGCAAACGCAATTACGCTGACAAAGAGCAGACGAAGTTTTGGCCGAAAAACATCAAGGCGCCTGATACG
AATGCATTTGCAATAACAATTGCGATATTTAATATTGTTTATGAAGCTGTTTGACTTCAAAACACACAAA
AAAAAAAATAAAACAAATTATTTGAAAGAGAATTAGGAATCGGACAGCTTATCGTTACGGGCTAACAGCA
CACCGAGACGAAATAGCTTACCTGACGTCACAGCCTCTGGAAGAACTGCCGCCAAGCAGAGAGAGAGAGA
AAAAGAGGGAGAGCAGCTTAGACCGCATGTGCTTGTGTGTGAGGCGTCTCTCTCTTCGTCTCCTGTTTGC
GCAAACGCATAGACTGCACTGAGAAAATCGATTACCTATTTTTTATGAATGAATATTTGCACTATTACTA
TTCAAAACTATTAAGATAGCAATCACATTCAATAGCCAAATACTATACCACCTGAGCGATGCAACGAAAT
GATCAATTTGAGCAAAAATGCTGCATATTTAGGACGGCATCATTATAGAAATGCTTCTTGCTGTGTACTT
TTCTCTCGTCTGGCAGCTGTTTCGCCGTTATTGTTAAAACCGGCTTAAGTTAGGTGTGTTTTCTACGACT
AGTGATGCCCCTACTAGAAGATGTGTGTTGCACAAATGTCCCTGAATAACCAATTTGAAGTGCAGATAGC
AGTAAACGTAAGCTAATATGAATATTATTTAACTGTAATGTTTTAATATCGCTGGACATTACTAATAAAC
CCACTATAAACACATGTACATATGTATGTTTTGGCATACAATGAGTAGTTGGGGAAAAAATGTGTAAAAG
CACCGTGACCATCACAGCATAAAGATAACCAGCTGAAGTATCGAATATGAGTAACCCCCAAATTGAATCA
CATGCCGCAACTGATAGGACCCATGGAAGTACACTCTTCATGGCGATATACAAGACACACACAAGCACGA
ACACCCAGTTGCGGAGGAAATTCTCCGTAAATGAAAACCCAATCGGCGAACAATTCATACCCATATATGG
TAAAAGTTTTGAACGCGACTTGAGAGCGGAGAGCATTGCGGCTGATAAGGTTTTAGCGCTAAGCGGGCTT
TATAAAACGGGCTGCGGGACCAGTTTTCATATCACTACCGTTTGAGTTCTTGTGCTGTGTGGATACTCCT
CCCGACACAAAGCCGCTCCATCAGCCAGCAGTCGTCTAATCCAGAGACCCCGGATCGGGGTACCCAACAT
GGACGCACAAACACGACGACGTGAGCGTCGCGCTGAGAAACAAGCTCAATGGAAAGCTGCAAACGGTGGA
TCTCCTCCAAGCTTGATGGCTTCTCTATACGTCGGTGATCTCCCACAGGACGTCAACGAATCGGGACTTT
TTGACAAGTTCTCGTCTGCTAGTCCAGTGCTGTCCATTCGTGTCTGCCGCGATGTGATTACCCGTCGCTC
GTTGGGCTATGCCTACGTCAACTTCCAGCAGCCAGCCGATGCTGAGCGTGCTTTGGACACCATGAACTTT
GACCTGGTTCGCAACAAGCCCATTCGCATTATGTGGTCTCAGCGTGATCCGTCTCTTCGTCGCTCAGGTG
TGGGCTTCATCCCGCGCAAGGAGCGGGAGAAGGAGCTGGGCGAGAAGGCTAAGCTCTTCACCAATGTATA
TGTGAAGAACTTCACTGAGGATTTCGACGATGAAAAACTGAAGGAATTCTTTGAGCCCTACGGCAAGATA
ACCAGCTACAAGGTCATGTCCAAGGAGGATGGCAAGAGCAAGGGCTTCGGATTCGTTGCATTCGAGACAA
CAGAGGCTGCTGAGGCGGCCGTTCAGGCTCTCAATGGCAAGGACATGGGAGAGGGCAAGTCCCTGTACGT
GGCTCGTGCCCAGAAGAAGGCCGAACGCCAGCAGGAGCTGAAGCGCAAGTTCGAGGAACTGAAGCAGAAG
CGTCACGAGTCAGTGTTCGGCGTTAACTTGTACGTTAAGAACCTGGACGACACAATCGATGACGATCGTC
TGCGCATCGCGTTCTCTCCATACGGCAACATCACATCGGCCAAGGTCATGACCGATGAGGAGGGTCGCTC
CAAGGGATTCGGCTTCGTGTGCTTCAATGCCGCAAGCGAGGCTACCTGCGCCGTCACCGAGCTGAACGGT
CGCGTCGTCGGCAGTAAGCCGTTGTACGTTGCTTTGGCCCAAAGGAAGGAGGAGCGCAAGGCTCATCTCG
CCTCGCAGTACATGCGTCACATGACCGGCATGCGTATGCAGCAGCTGGGACAGATCTACCAGCCCAACGC
GGCTAGCGGCTTCTTTGTGCCGACCCTTCCGTCAAATCAGCGTTTCTTCGGTTCCCAGGTGGCCACTCAG
ATGAGAAACACACCCCGCTGGGTGCCCCAGGTGCGTCCCCCAGCAGCCATACAGGGTGTCCAGGCCGGAG
CTGCCGCTGCTGGTGGCTTCCAGGGCACAGCCGGTGCGGTGCCCACTCAGTTCCGTTCGGCTGCTGCTGG
CGCTCGCGGGGCACAGCCTCAGGTGCAGGGCACACACGCCGCCGCTGCTGCGGCTAACAACATGCGCAAC
ACTGGAGCACGCGCTATTACTGGCCAGCAAACTGCAGCACCCAACATGCAGATCCCCGGAGCCCAAATCG
CTGGCGGTGCCCAGCAGCGTACTTCCAACTATAAGTACACCTCAAACATGCGTAATCCTCCAGTGCCACA
GTTGCATCAGACCCAGCCAATTCCACAGCAATTGCAAGGAAAGAATTCTGAGAAGCTCATTGCCTCGTTG
CTGGCCAACGCCAAGCCGCAGGAGCAGAAACAGATCCTGGGCGAGCGTCTGTATCCGATGATTGAACATA
TGCACGCCAATTTGGCTGGTAAGATCACCGGCATGTTGTTGGAGATCGAAAACTCTGAGCTCTTGCACAT
GATCGAGGATCAGGAGGCCCTTAAGGCCAAGGTGGAGGAGGCTGTGGCCGTGCTTCAGGTGCACCGCGTC
ACCGAGCCCGCCAACTCGAGTCTAGAGGGCCCGCGGTTCGAAGGTAAGCCTATCCCTAACCCTCTCCTCG
GTCTCGATTCTACGCGTACCGGTCATCATCACCATCACCATTGAGTTTAAACCCGCTGATCAGCCTCGAC
TGTGCCTTCTAAGGCCTGAGCTCGCTGATCAGCCTCGATCGAGGATCCAGACATGATAAGATACATTGAT
GAGTTTGGACAAACCACAACTAGAATGCAGTGAAAAAAATGCTTTATTTGTGAAATTTGTGATGCTATTG
CTTTATTTGTAACCATTATAAGCTGCAATAAACAAGTTAACAACAACAATTGCATTCATTTTATGTTTCA
GGTTCAGGGGGAGGTGTGGGAGGTTTTTTAAAGCAAGTAAAACCTCTACAAATGTGGTATGGCTGATTAT
GATCAGTCGACCGATGCCCTTGAGAGCCTTCAACCCAGTCAGCTCCTTCCGGTGGGCGCGGGGCATGACT
ATCGTCGCCGCACTTATGACTGTCTTCTTTATCATGCAACTCGTAGGACAGGTGCCGGCAGCGCTCTGGG
TCATTTTCGGCGAGGACCGCTTTCGCTGGAGCGCGACGATGATCGGCCTGTCGCTTGCGGTATTCGGAAT
CTTGCACGCCCTCGCTCAAGCCTTCGTCACTGGTCCCGCCACCAAACGTTTCGGCGAGAAGCAGGCCATT
ATCGCCGGCATGGCGGCCGACGCGCTGGGCTACGTCTTGCTGGCGTTCGCGACGCGAGGCTGGATGGCCT
TCCCCATTATGATTCTTCTCGCTTCCGGCGGCATCGGGATGCCCGCGTTGCAGGCCATGCTGTCCAGGCA
GGTAGATGACGACCATCAGGGACAGCTTCAAGGATCGCTCGCGGCTCTTACCAGCCAGCAAAAGGCCAGG
AACCGTAAAAAGGCCGCGTTGCTGGCGTTTTTCCATAGGCTCCGCCCCCCTGACGAGCATCACAAAAATC
GACGCTCAAGTCAGAGGTGGCGAAACCCGACAGGACTATAAAGATACCAGGCGTTTCCCCCTGGAAGCTC
CCTCGTGCGCTCTCCTGTTCCGACCCTGCCGCTTACCGGATACCTGTCCGCCTTTCTCCCTTCGGGAAGC
GTGGCGCTTTCTCAATGCTCACGCTGTAGGTATCTCAGTTCGGTGTAGGTCGTTCGCTCCAAGCTGGGCT
GTGTGCACGAACCCCCCGTTCAGCCCGACCGCTGCGCCTTATCCGGTAACTATCGTCTTGAGTCCAACCC
GGTAAGACACGACTTATCGCCACTGGCAGCAGCCACTGGTAACAGGATTAGCAGAGCGAGGTATGTAGGC
GGTGCTACAGAGTTCTTGAAGTGGTGGCCTAACTACGGCTACACTAGAAGGACAGTATTTGGTATCTGCG
CTCTGCTGAAGCCAGTTACCTTCGGAAAAAGAGTTGGTAGCTCTTGATCCGGCAAACAAACCACCGCTGG
TAGCGGTGGTTTTTTTGTTTGCAAGCAGCAGATTACGCGCAGAAAAAAAGGATCTCAAGAAGATCCTTTG
ATCTTTTCTACGGGGTCTGACGCTCAGTGGAACGAAAACTCACGTTAAGGGATTTTGGTCATGAGATTAT
CAAAAAGGATCTTCACCTAGATCCTTTTAAATTAAAAATGAAGTTTTAAATCAATCTAAAGTATATATGA
GTAAACTTGGTCTGACAGTTACCAATGCTTAATCAGTGAGGCACCTATCTCAGCGATCTGTCTATTTCGT
TCATCCATAGTTGCCTGACTCCCCGTCGTGTAGATAACTACGATACGGGAGGGCTTACCATCTGGCCCCA
GTGCTGCAATGATACCGCGAGACCCACGCTCACCGGCTCCAGATTTATCAGCAATAAACCAGCCAGCCGG
AAGGGCCGAGCGCAGAAGTGGTCCTGCAACTTTATCCGCCTCCATCCAGTCTATTAATTGTTGCCGGGAA
GCTAGAGTAAGTAGTTCGCCAGTTAATAGTTTGCGCAACGTTGTTGCCATTGCTGCAGGCATCGTGGTGT
CACGCTCGTCGTTTGGTATGGCTTCATTCAGCTCCGGTTCCCAACGATCAAGGCGAGTTACATGATCCCC
CATGTTGTGCAAAAAAGCGGTTAGCTCCTTCGGTCCTCCGATCGTTGTCAGAAGTAAGTTGGCCGCAGTG
TTATCACTCATGGTTATGGCAGCACTGCATAATTCTCTTACTGTCATGCCATCCGTAAGATGCTTTTCTG
TGACTGGTGAGTACTCAACCAAGTCATTCTGAGAATAGTGTATGCGGCGACCGAGTTGCTCTTGCCCGGC
GTCAACACGGGATAATACCGCGCCACATAGCAGAACTTTAAAAGTGCTCATCATTGGAAAACGTTCTTCG
GGGCGAAAACTCTCAAGGATCTTACCGCTGTTGAGATCCAGTTCGATGTAACCCACTCGTGCACCCAACT
GATCTTCAGCATCTTTTACTTTCACCAGCGTTTCTGGGTGAGCAAAAACAGGAAGGCAAAATGCCGCAAA
AAAGGGAATAAGGGCGACACGGAAATGTTGAATACTCATACTCTTCCTTTTTCAATATTATTGAAGCATT
TATCAGGGTTATTGTCTCATGAGCGGATACATATTTGAATGTATTTAGAAAAATAAACAAATAGGGGTTC
CGCGCACATTTCCCCGAAAAGTGCCACCTGACGTCTAAGAAACCATTATTATCATGACATTAACCTATAA
AAATAGGCGTATCACGAGGCCCTTTCGT
